Addgene plasmid #128073: pLKO.1 mCherry
Purpose: puro exchanged to mCherry
Depositing lab: Oskar Laur. Depositing organization: Emory University.
Backbone
  Vector backbone: pLKO.1
  Vector type: Mammalian Expression, Lentiviral
Growth in bacteria
  Bacterial resistance: Ampicillin, 100 μg/mL
  Growth temperature: 37°C
  Growth strain: NEB Stable
  Copy number: High Copy
Gene/Insert
  Gene/Insert name: mCherry
  Species: Synthetic
  Insert size (bp): 711
  Mutation: no
  Cloning method: Restriction Enzyme; 5′ cloning site BamHI (unknown if destroyed); 3′ cloning site KpnI (unknown if destroyed)
  Sequencing primers: 5′ GTGTTCCGCATTCTGCAAG
Terms and licenses: Academic/Nonprofit Terms; Industry Terms: Not Available to Industry
How to cite: pLKO.1 mCherry was a gift from Oskar Laur (Addgene plasmid # 128073 ; http://n2t.net/addgene:128073 ; RRID:Addgene_128073)
