[The description below was written by a language model from this plasmid's Addgene catalogue record and pLannotate feature annotations shown in this document.]
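Description:
pLKO.1 mCherry is a third-generation, self-inactivating lentiviral vector derived from the pLKO.1 shRNA backbone, in which the puromycin resistance gene has been replaced by the red fluorescent protein mCherry. The 711 bp mammalian codon-optimized mCherry coding sequence was cloned between BamHI and KpnI sites and sits directly downstream of the human PGK promoter. Transduced mammalian cells are therefore marked by red fluorescence rather than selected with a drug. In bacteria the plasmid is maintained through a high-copy ColE1/pUC-type origin and selected with ampicillin via β-lactamase. An f1 origin, SV40 origin and poly(A) signal, and remnants of lac, T7 and T3 elements are also carried in the backbone.

The viral portion has an RSV promoter fused to a truncated HIV-1 5' LTR, which drives Tat-independent production of genomic RNA in packaging cells. This is followed by the Ψ packaging signal with a partial gag sequence, the Rev response element for nuclear export of unspliced RNA, a cPPT/CTS element that aids nuclear import of the provirus, and a ΔU3 3' LTR that inactivates the LTR promoter after integration. Upstream of the PGK-mCherry cassette is a human U6 RNA polymerase III promoter, the usual driver of short hairpin RNAs in pLKO.1. Between it and the cPPT lies a stretch of roughly 1.9 kb that includes a bacterial deoC1-like sequence. This is consistent with the pLKO.1 stuffer fragment normally replaced by a hairpin insert, although the record does not say so. No shRNA is annotated, so the construct appears to be an empty cloning vector for knockdown experiments in which transduced cells are tracked or sorted by fluorescence.
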