Features (pLannotate 1.2.2; 26 found; start..end, strand, type, name):
    522..1232    +  CDS            mCherry: monomeric derivative of DsRed fluorescent protein (Shaner et al., 2004) mammalian codon-optimized
   1231..1302    +  CDS            nef (fragment): NEF_HV1Z2 - Experimental evidence at protein level: Swiss-Prot protein existence level 1. Extracellular Nef protein targets CD4(+) T-lymphocytes for apoptosis by interacting with CXCR4 surface receptors. From Human immunodeficiency virus type 1 group M subtype D (isolate Z2/CDC-Z34) (HIV-1).
   1304..1537    +  LTR            3' LTR (ΔU3): self-inactivating 3' long terminal repeat (LTR) from HIV-1
   1609..1730    +  polyA_signal   SV40 poly(A) signal: SV40 polyadenylation signal
   1770..1905    +  rep_origin     SV40 ori: SV40 origin of replication
   1926..1944    -  promoter       T7 promoter: promoter for bacteriophage T7 RNA polymerase
   1952..2107    +  CDS            lacZα (fragment): LacZα fragment of β-galactosidase; lacZ fragment
   2112..2540    +  rep_origin     f1 ori (sequence partly withheld): f1 bacteriophage origin of replication; arrow indicates direction of (+) strand synthesis
   2593..2697    +  promoter       AmpR promoter: bla
   2698..3558    +  CDS            AmpR: β-lactamase; bla; confers resistance to ampicillin, carbenicillin, and related antibiotics
   3729..4317    +  rep_origin     ori: high-copy-number ColE1/pMB1/pBR322/pUC origin of replication
   4500..4592    +  CDS            lacI (fragment): lac repressor; lacI; The lac repressor binds to the lac operator to inhibit transcription in E. coli. This inhibition can be relieved by adding lactose or isopropyl-β-D-thiogalactopyranoside (IPTG).
   4605..4626    +  protein_bind   CAP binding site: CAP binding activates transcription in the presence of cAMP. E. coli catabolite activator protein
   4641..4671    +  promoter       lac promoter: promoter for the E. coli lac operon
   4679..4695    +  protein_bind   lac operator: The lac repressor binds to the lac operator to inhibit transcription in E. coli. This inhibition can be relieved by adding lactose or isopropyl-β-D-thiogalactopyranoside (IPTG). lac repressor encoded by lacI
   4740..4758    +  promoter       T3 promoter: promoter for bacteriophage T3 RNA polymerase
   4786..5012    +  promoter       RSV promoter: Rous sarcoma virus enhancer/promoter
   5013..5193    +  LTR            5' LTR (truncated): truncated 5' long terminal repeat (LTR) from HIV-1
   5240..5365    +  misc_feature   HIV-1 Ψ: packaging signal of human immunodeficiency virus type 1
   5349..5712    +  CDS            HIV-1 gag (fragment): gag protein from human immunodeficiency virus 1; gag
   5858..6091    +  misc_feature   RRE: The Rev response element (RRE) of HIV-1 allows for Rev-dependent mRNA export from the nucleus to the cytoplasm.
   6468..6568    +  CDS            Rev (fragment): human immunodeficiency virus 1 (HIV-1) Rev protein; rev; enhances nuclear export of unspliced and incompletely spliced viral mRNAs
   6618..6858    +  promoter       U6 promoter: RNA polymerase III promoter for human U6 snRNA
   7042..7701    -  CDS            deoC1: DEOC1_STAAN - Also known as dra. Experimental evidence at protein level: Swiss-Prot protein existence level 1. Catalyzes a reversible aldol reaction between acetaldehyde and D-glyceraldehyde 3-phosphate to generate 2-deoxy-D-ribose 5- phosphate. From Staphylococcus aureus (strain N315).
   8780..8897    +  misc_feature   cPPT/CTS: central polypurine tract and central termination sequence of HIV-1
   8946..507     +  promoter       hPGK promoter (across the origin): human phosphoglycerate kinase 1 promoter
>Addgene plasmid #128073 | pLKO.1 mCherry | addgene full sequence | sequence record 255273 | Addgene NGS Result
TTGGGGTTGCGCCTTTTCCAAGGCAGCCCTGGGTTTGCGCAGGGACGCGGCTGCTCTGGGCGTGGTTCCG
GGAAACGCAGCGGCGCCGACCCTGGGTCTCGCACATTCTTCACGTCCGTTCGCAGCGTCACCCGGATCTT
CGCCGCTACCCTTGTGGGCCCCCCGGCGACGCTTCCTGCTCCGCCCCTAAGTCGGGAAGGTTCCTTGCGG
TTCGCGGCGTGCCGGACGTGACAAACGGAAGCCGCACGTCTCACTAGTACCCTCGCAGACGGACAGCGCC
AGGGAGCAATGGCAGCGCGCCGACCGCGATGGGCTGTGGCCAATAGCGGCTGCTCAGCAGGGCGCGCCGA
GAGCAGCGGCCGGGAAGGGGCGGTGCGGGAGGCGGGGTGTGGGGCGGTAGTGTGGGCCCTGTTCCTGCCC
GCGCGGTGTTCCGCATTCTGCAAGCCTCCGGAGCGCACGTCGGCAGTCGGCTCCCTCGTTGACCGAATCA
CCGACCTCTCTCCCCAGGGGGATCCCTTACCATGGTGAGCAAGGGCGAGGAGGATAACATGGCCATCATC
AAGGAGTTCATGCGCTTCAAGGTGCACATGGAGGGCTCCGTGAACGGCCACGAGTTCGAGATCGAGGGCG
AGGGCGAGGGCCGCCCCTACGAGGGCACCCAGACCGCCAAGCTGAAGGTGACCAAGGGTGGCCCCCTGCC
CTTCGCCTGGGACATCCTGTCCCCTCAGTTCATGTACGGCTCCAAGGCCTACGTGAAGCACCCCGCCGAC
ATCCCCGACTACTTGAAGCTGTCCTTCCCCGAGGGCTTCAAGTGGGAGCGCGTGATGAACTTCGAGGACG
GCGGCGTGGTGACCGTGACCCAGGACTCCTCCCTGCAGGACGGCGAGTTCATCTACAAGGTGAAGCTGCG
CGGCACCAACTTCCCCTCCGACGGCCCCGTAATGCAGAAGAAGACCATGGGCTGGGAGGCCTCCTCCGAG
CGGATGTACCCCGAGGACGGCGCCCTGAAGGGCGAGATCAAGCAGAGGCTGAAGCTGAAGGACGGCGGCC
ACTACGACGCTGAGGTCAAGACCACCTACAAGGCCAAGAAGCCCGTGCAGCTGCCCGGCGCCTACAACGT
CAACATCAAGTTGGACATCACCTCCCACAACGAGGACTACACCATCGTGGAACAGTACGAACGCGCCGAG
GGCCGCCACTCCACCGGCGGCATGGACGAGCTGTACAAGTAGGGTACCTTTAAGACCAATGACTTACAAG
GCAGCTGTAGATCTTAGCCACTTTTTAAAAGAAAAGGGGGGACTGGAAGGGCTAATTCACTCCCAACGAA
GACAAGATCTGCTTTTTGCTTGTACTGGGTCTCTCTGGTTAGACCAGATCTGAGCCTGGGAGCTCTCTGG
CTAACTAGGGAACCCACTGCTTAAGCCTCAATAAAGCTTGCCTTGAGTGCTTCAAGTAGTGTGTGCCCGT
CTGTTGTGTGACTCTGGTAACTAGAGATCCCTCAGACCCTTTTAGTCAGTGTGGAAAATCTCTAGCAGTA
GTAGTTCATGTCATCTTATTATTCAGTATTTATAACTTGCAAAGAAATGAATATCAGAGAGTGAGAGGAA
CTTGTTTATTGCAGCTTATAATGGTTACAAATAAAGCAATAGCATCACAAATTTCACAAATAAAGCATTT
TTTTCACTGCATTCTAGTTGTGGTTTGTCCAAACTCATCAATGTATCTTATCATGTCTGGCTCTAGCTAT
CCCGCCCCTAACTCCGCCCATCCCGCCCCTAACTCCGCCCAGTTCCGCCCATTCTCCGCCCCATGGCTGA
CTAATTTTTTTTATTTATGCAGAGGCCGAGGCCGCCTCGGCCTCTGAGCTATTCCAGAAGTAGTGAGGAG
GCTTTTTTGGAGGCCTAGGGACGTACCCAATTCGCCCTATAGTGAGTCGTATTACGCGCGCTCACTGGCC
GTCGTTTTACAACGTCGTGACTGGGAAAACCCTGGCGTTACCCAACTTAATCGCCTTGCAGCACATCCCC
CTTTCGCCAGCTGGCGTAATAGCGAAGAGGCCCGCACCGATCGCCCTTCCCAACAGTTGCGCAGCCTGAA
TGGCGAATGGG
[124 nt withheld, positions 2112-2235]
C
[91 nt withheld, positions 2237-2327]
A
[49 nt withheld, positions 2329-2377]
CCTTTGACGTTGGAGTCCACGTTCTTT
[37 nt withheld, positions 2405-2441]
ACCCTATCTCGGTCTATTCTTTTGATTTATAAGGGATTTTGCCGATTTCGGCCTATTGGTTAAAAAATGA
GCTGATTTAACAAAAATTTAACGCGAATTTTAACAAAATATTAACGCTTACAATTTAGGTGGCACTTTTC
GGGGAAATGTGCGCGGAACCCCTATTTGTTTATTTTTCTAAATACATTCAAATATGTATCCGCTCATGAG
ACAATAACCCTGATAAATGCTTCAATAATATTGAAAAAGGAAGAGTATGAGTATTCAACATTTCCGTGTC
GCCCTTATTCCCTTTTTTGCGGCATTTTGCCTTCCTGTTTTTGCTCACCCAGAAACGCTGGTGAAAGTAA
AAGATGCTGAAGATCAGTTGGGTGCACGAGTGGGTTACATCGAACTGGATCTCAACAGCGGTAAGATCCT
TGAGAGTTTTCGCCCCGAAGAACGTTTTCCAATGATGAGCACTTTTAAAGTTCTGCTATGTGGCGCGGTA
TTATCCCGTATTGACGCCGGGCAAGAGCAACTCGGTCGCCGCATACACTATTCTCAGAATGACTTGGTTG
AGTACTCACCAGTCACAGAAAAGCATCTTACGGATGGCATGACAGTAAGAGAATTATGCAGTGCTGCCAT
AACCATGAGTGATAACACTGCGGCCAACTTACTTCTGACAACGATCGGAGGACCGAAGGAGCTAACCGCT
TTTTTGCACAACATGGGGGATCATGTAACTCGCCTTGATCGTTGGGAACCGGAGCTGAATGAAGCCATAC
CAAACGACGAGCGTGACACCACGATGCCTGTAGCAATGGCAACAACGTTGCGCAAACTATTAACTGGCGA
ACTACTTACTCTAGCTTCCCGGCAACAATTAATAGACTGGATGGAGGCGGATAAAGTTGCAGGACCACTT
CTGCGCTCGGCCCTTCCGGCTGGCTGGTTTATTGCTGATAAATCTGGAGCCGGTGAGCGTGGGTCTCGCG
GTATCATTGCAGCACTGGGGCCAGATGGTAAGCCCTCCCGTATCGTAGTTATCTACACGACGGGGAGTCA
GGCAACTATGGATGAACGAAATAGACAGATCGCTGAGATAGGTGCCTCACTGATTAAGCATTGGTAACTG
TCAGACCAAGTTTACTCATATATACTTTAGATTGATTTAAAACTTCATTTTTAATTTAAAAGGATCTAGG
TGAAGATCCTTTTTGATAATCTCATGACCAAAATCCCTTAACGTGAGTTTTCGTTCCACTGAGCGTCAGA
CCCCGTAGAAAAGATCAAAGGATCTTCTTGAGATCCTTTTTTTCTGCGCGTAATCTGCTGCTTGCAAACA
AAAAAACCACCGCTACCAGCGGTGGTTTGTTTGCCGGATCAAGAGCTACCAACTCTTTTTCCGAAGGTAA
CTGGCTTCAGCAGAGCGCAGATACCAAATACTGTTCTTCTAGTGTAGCCGTAGTTAGGCCACCACTTCAA
GAACTCTGTAGCACCGCCTACATACCTCGCTCTGCTAATCCTGTTACCAGTGGCTGCTGCCAGTGGCGAT
AAGTCGTGTCTTACCGGGTTGGACTCAAGACGATAGTTACCGGATAAGGCGCAGCGGTCGGGCTGAACGG
GGGGTTCGTGCACACAGCCCAGCTTGGAGCGAACGACCTACACCGAACTGAGATACCTACAGCGTGAGCT
ATGAGAAAGCGCCACGCTTCCCGAAGGGAGAAAGGCGGACAGGTATCCGGTAAGCGGCAGGGTCGGAACA
GGAGAGCGCACGAGGGAGCTTCCAGGGGGAAACGCCTGGTATCTTTATAGTCCTGTCGGGTTTCGCCACC
TCTGACTTGAGCGTCGATTTTTGTGATGCTCGTCAGGGGGGCGGAGCCTATGGAAAAACGCCAGCAACGC
GGCCTTTTTACGGTTCCTGGCCTTTTGCTGGCCTTTTGCTCACATGTTCTTTCCTGCGTTATCCCCTGAT
TCTGTGGATAACCGTATTACCGCCTTTGAGTGAGCTGATACCGCTCGCCGCAGCCGAACGACCGAGCGCA
GCGAGTCAGTGAGCGAGGAAGCGGAAGAGCGCCCAATACGCAAACCGCCTCTCCCCGCGCGTTGGCCGAT
TCATTAATGCAGCTGGCACGACAGGTTTCCCGACTGGAAAGCGGGCAGTGAGCGCAACGCAATTAATGTG
AGTTAGCTCACTCATTAGGCACCCCAGGCTTTACACTTTATGCTTCCGGCTCGTATGTTGTGTGGAATTG
TGAGCGGATAACAATTTCACACAGGAAACAGCTATGACCATGATTACGCCAAGCGCGCAATTAACCCTCA
CTAAAGGGAACAAAAGCTGGAGCTGCAAGCTTAATGTAGTCTTATGCAATACTCTTGTAGTCTTGCAACA
TGGTAACGATGAGTTAGCAACATGCCTTACAAGGAGAGAAAAAGCACCGTGCATGCCGATTGGTGGAAGT
AAGGTGGTACGATCGTGCCTTATTAGGAAGGCAACAGACGGGTCTGACATGGATTGGACGAACCACTGAA
TTGCCGCATTGCAGAGATATTGTATTTAAGTGCCTAGCTCGATACATAAACGGGTCTCTCTGGTTAGACC
AGATCTGAGCCTGGGAGCTCTCTGGCTAACTAGGGAACCCACTGCTTAAGCCTCAATAAAGCTTGCCTTG
AGTGCTTCAAGTAGTGTGTGCCCGTCTGTTGTGTGACTCTGGTAACTAGAGATCCCTCAGACCCTTTTAG
TCAGTGTGGAAAATCTCTAGCAGTGGCGCCCGAACAGGGACTTGAAAGCGAAAGGGAAACCAGAGGAGCT
CTCTCGACGCAGGACTCGGCTTGCTGAAGCGCGCACGGCAAGAGGCGAGGGGCGGCGACTGGTGAGTACG
CCAAAAATTTTGACTAGCGGAGGCTAGAAGGAGAGAGATGGGTGCGAGAGCGTCAGTATTAAGCGGGGGA
GAATTAGATCGCGATGGGAAAAAATTCGGTTAAGGCCAGGGGGAAAGAAAAAATATAAATTAAAACATAT
AGTATGGGCAAGCAGGGAGCTAGAACGATTCGCAGTTAATCCTGGCCTGTTAGAAACATCAGAAGGCTGT
AGACAAATACTGGGACAGCTACAACCATCCCTTCAGACAGGATCAGAAGAACTTAGATCATTATATAATA
CAGTAGCAACCCTCTATTGTGTGCATCAAAGGATAGAGATAAAAGACACCAAGGAAGCTTTAGACAAGAT
AGAGGAAGAGCAAAACAAAAGTAAGACCACCGCACAGCAAGCGGCCGCTGATCTTCAGACCTGGAGGAGG
AGATATGAGGGACAATTGGAGAAGTGAATTATATAAATATAAAGTAGTAAAAATTGAACCATTAGGAGTA
GCACCCACCAAGGCAAAGAGAAGAGTGGTGCAGAGAGAAAAAAGAGCAGTGGGAATAGGAGCTTTGTTCC
TTGGGTTCTTGGGAGCAGCAGGAAGCACTATGGGCGCAGCGTCAATGACGCTGACGGTACAGGCCAGACA
ATTATTGTCTGGTATAGTGCAGCAGCAGAACAATTTGCTGAGGGCTATTGAGGCGCAACAGCATCTGTTG
CAACTCACAGTCTGGGGCATCAAGCAGCTCCAGGCAAGAATCCTGGCTGTGGAAAGATACCTAAAGGATC
AACAGCTCCTGGGGATTTGGGGTTGCTCTGGAAAACTCATTTGCACCACTGCTGTGCCTTGGAATGCTAG
TTGGAGTAATAAATCTCTGGAACAGATTTGGAATCACACGACCTGGATGGAGTGGGACAGAGAAATTAAC
AATTACACAAGCTTAATACACTCCTTAATTGAAGAATCGCAAAACCAGCAAGAAAAGAATGAACAAGAAT
TATTGGAATTAGATAAATGGGCAAGTTTGTGGAATTGGTTTAACATAACAAATTGGCTGTGGTATATAAA
ATTATTCATAATGATAGTAGGAGGCTTGGTAGGTTTAAGAATAGTTTTTGCTGTACTTTCTATAGTGAAT
AGAGTTAGGCAGGGATATTCACCATTATCGTTTCAGACCCACCTCCCAACCCCGAGGGGACCCGACAGGC
CCGAAGGAATAGAAGAAGAAGGTGGAGAGAGAGACAGAGACAGATCCATTCGATTAGTGAACGGATCTCG
ACGGTATCGATCACGAGACTAGCCTCGAGCGGCCGCCCCCTTCACCGAGGGCCTATTTCCCATGATTCCT
TCATATTTGCATATACGATACAAGGCTGTTAGAGAGATAATTGGAATTAATTTGACTGTAAACACAAAGA
TATTAGTACAAAATACGTGACGTAGAAAGTAATAATTTCTTGGGTAGTTTGCAGTTTTAAAATTATGTTT
TAAAATGGACTATCATATGCTTACCGTAACTTGAAAGTATTTCGATTTCTTGGCTTTATATATCTTGTGG
AAAGGACGAAACACCGGTGTGTTGTAAATGAGCACACAAAATACACATGCTAAAATATTATATTCTATGA
CCTTTATAAAATCAACCAAAATCTTCTTTTTAATAACTTTAGTATCAATAATTAGAATTTTTATGTTCCT
TTTTGCAAACTTTTAATAAAAATGAGCAAAATAAAAAAACGCTAGTTTTAGTAACTCGCGTTGTTTTCTT
CACCTTTAATAATAGCTACTCCACCACTTGTTCCTAAGCGGTCAGCTCCTGCTTCAATCATTTTTTGAGC
ATCTTCAAATGTTCTAACTCCACCAGCTGCTTTAACTAAAGCATTGTCTTTAACAACTGACTTCATTAGT
TTAACATCTTCAAATGTTGCACCTGATTTTGAAAATCCTGTTGATGTTTTAACAAATTCTAATCCAGCTT
CAACAGCTATTTCACAAGCTTTCATGATTTCTTCTTTTGTTAATAAACAATTTTCCATAATACATTTAAC
AACATGTGATCCAGCTGCTTTTTTTACAGCTTTCATGTCTTCTAAAACTAATTCATAATTTTTGTCTTTT
AATGCACCAATATTTAATACCATATCAATTTCTGTTGCACCATCTTTAATTGCTTCAGAAACTTCGAATG
CTTTTGTAGCTGTTGTGCATGCACCTAGAGGAAAACCTACAACATTTGTTATTCCTACATTTGTGCCTTT
TAATAATTCTTTACAATAGCTTGTTCAATATGAATTAACACAAACTGTTGCAAAATCAAATTCAATTGCT
TCATCACATAATTGTTTAATTTCAGCTTTCGTAGCATCTTGTTTTAATAATGTGTGATCTATATATTTGT
TTAGTTTCATTTTTTCTCCTATATATTCATTTTTAATTTTAATTCTTTAATAATTTCGTCTACTTTAACT
TTAGCGTTTTGAACAGATTCACCAACACCTATAAAATAAATTTTTAGTTTAGGTTCAGTTCCACTTGGGC
GAACAGCAAATCATGACTTATCTTCTAAATAAAATTTTAGTAAGTCTTGTCCTGGCATATTATACATTCC
ATCGATGTAGTCTTCAACATTAACAACTTTAAGTCCAGCAATTTGAGTTAAGGGTGTTGCTCTCAATGAT
TTCATTAATGGTTCAATTTTTAATTTCTTTTCTTCTGGTTTAAAATTCAAGTTTAAAGTGAAAGTGTAAT
ATGCACCCATTTCTTTAAATAAATCTTCTAAATAGTCTACTAATGTTTTATTTTGTTTTTTATAAAATCA
AGCAGCCTCTGCTATTAATATAGAAGCTTGTATTCCATCTTTATCTCTAGCTGAGTCATCAATTACATAT
CCATAACTTTCTTCATAAGCAAAAACAAAATTTAATCCGTTATCTTCTTCTTTAGCAATTTCTCTACCCA
TTCATTTAAATCCAGTTAAAGTTTTTACAATATTAACTCCATATTTTTCATGAGCGATTCTATCACCCAA
ATCACTTGTTACAAAACTTGAATATAGAGCCGGATTTTTTGGAATGCTATTTAAGCGTTTTAGATTTGAT
AATTTTCAATCAATTAAAATTGGTCCTGTTTGATTTCCATCTAATCTTACAAAATGACCATCATGTTTTA
TTGCCATTCCAAATCTGTCAGCATCTGGGTCATTCATAATAATAATATCTGCATCATGTTTAATACCATA
TTCAAGCGGTATTTTTCATGCAGGATCAAATTCTGGATTTGGATTTACAACATTTTTAAATGTTTCATCT
TCAAATGCATGCTCTTCAACCTCAATAACGTTATATCCTGATTCACGTAATATTTTTGGGGTAAATTTAG
TTCCTGTTCCATTAACTGCGCTAAAAATAATTTTTAAATCTTTTTTAGCTTCTTGCTCTTTTTTGTAGAA
TTCTCGACCTCGAGACAAATGGCAGTATTCATCCACAATTTTAAAAGAAAAGGGGGGATTGGGGGGTACA
GTGCAGGGGAAAGAATAGTAGACATAATAGCAACAGACATACAAACTAAAGAATTACAAAAACAAATTAC
AAAAATTCAAAATTTTCGGGTTTATTACAGGGACAGCAGAGATCCACTTTGGCCGCGGCTCGAGGGGG
